>Addgene plasmid #132642 | pT3TS nErCas12an | addgene full sequence | sequence record 258348 | Addgene  NGS Result
TCATGACCAAAATCCCTTAACGTGAGTTTTCGTTCCACTGAGCGTCAGACCCCGTAGAAAAGATCAAAGG
ATCTTCTTGAGATCCTTTTTTTCTGCGCGTAATCTGCTGCTTGCAAACAAAAAAACCACCGCTACCAGCG
GTGGTTTGTTTGCCGGATCAAGAGCTACCAACTCTTTTTCCGAAGGTAACTGGCTTCAGCAGAGCGCAGA
TACCAAATACTGTTCTTCTAGTGTAGCCGTAGTTAGGCCACCACTTCAAGAACTCTGTAGCACCGCCTAC
ATACCTCGCTCTGCTAATCCTGTTACCAGTGGCTGCTGCCAGTGGCGATAAGTCGTGTCTTACCGGGTTG
GACTCAAGACGATAGTTACCGGATAAGGCGCAGCGGTCGGGCTGAACGGGGGGTTCGTGCACACAGCCCA
GCTTGGAGCGAACGACCTACACCGAACTGAGATACCTACAGCGTGAGCTATGAGAAAGCGCCACGCTTCC
CGAAGGGAGAAAGGCGGACAGGTATCCGGTAAGCGGCAGGGTCGGAACAGGAGAGCGCACGAGGGAGCTT
CCAGGGGGAAACGCCTGGTATCTTTATAGTCCTGTCGGGTTTCGCCACCTCTGACTTGAGCGTCGATTTT
TGTGATGCTCGTCAGGGGGGCGGAGCCTATGGAAAAACGCCAGCAACGCGGCCTTTTTACGGTTCCTGGC
CTTTTGCTGGCCTTTTGCTCACATGTTCTTTCCTGCGTTATCCCCTGATTCTGTGGATAACCGTATTACC
GCCTTTGAGTGAGCTGATACCGCTCGCCGCAGCCGAACGACCGAGCGCAGCGAGTCAGTGAGCGAGGAAG
CGGAAGAGCGCCCAATACGCAAACCGCCTCTCCCCGCGCGTTGGCCGATTCATTAATGCAGCTGGCACGA
CAGGTTTCCCGACTGGAAAGCGGGCAGTGAGCGCAACGCAATTAATGTGAGTTAGCTCACTCATTAGGCA
CCCCAGGCTTTACACTTTATGCTTCCGGCTCGTATGTTGTGTGGAATTGTGAGCGGATAACAATTTCACA
CAGGAAACAGCTATGACCATGATTACGCCAAGCTCGAAATTAACCCTCACTAAAGGGAACAAAAGCTGGA
GCTAAGCTTGCTTGTTCTTTTTGCAGAAGCTCAGAATAAACGCTCAACTTTGGCAGATCTAACTCGACGC
CACCATGGCTTCTCCACCTAAGAAGAAGAGAAAGGTGAACAACGGAACTAATAATTTTCAAAACTTCATT
GGGATTAGTTCTCTGCAGAAGACCCTTCGGAATGCCCTCATTCCCACTGAGACGACTCAACAGTTTATCG
TAAAAAATGGAATTATTAAGGAGGATGAGTTGCGGGGGGAGAATAGGCAGATTTTGAAAGACATCATGGA
TGACTATTACCGGGGTTTTATCTCCGAGACCCTGTCCTCTATCGATGATATTGATTGGACGTCTCTTTTT
GAGAAGATGGAGATTCAGCTGAAAAATGGTGATAACAAAGATACCCTCATTAAGGAGCAAACCGAGTACC
GGAAGGCGATCCACAAGAAGTTCGCCAACGATGATCGTTTTAAGAATATGTTCTCAGCCAAACTCATCAG
TGACATCCTTCCAGAATTTGTAATTCATAATAATAACTACTCTGCGTCTGAGAAAGAAGAAAAAACTCAA
GTCATCAAGCTCTTTTCACGGTTTGCAACGAGCTTTAAGGATTACTTTAAAAACCGCGCTAATTGTTTTT
CTGCGGACGACATCAGCTCATCCAGCTGCCACAGAATCGTCAATGACAATGCGGAGATCTTCTTCTCCAA
TGCTCTGGTATATAGGCGCATTGTAAAGTCCTTGTCCAATGACGATATTAATAAGATAAGTGGTGATATG
AAGGATTCTCTCAAGGAAATGTCATTGGAGGAGATCTACAGCTATGAGAAATACGGTGAATTTATTACAC
AAGAAGGAATATCCTTTTATAATGACATCTGTGGGAAGGTGAATTCTTTCATGAATTTGTACTGTCAAAA
AAACAAGGAGAACAAAAACCTCTACAAATTGCAAAAACTGCATAAGCAAATTCTTTGTATAGCGGACACT
AGCTATGAGGTGCCGTATAAATTTGAGTCAGATGAGGAGGTCTACCAAAGCGTAAACGGCTTCCTCGACA
ACATTTCCAGTAAGCATATCGTGGAACGGCTCAGGAAGATAGGGGATAACTATAATGGCTATAACCTTGA
CAAGATCTATATCGTGAGTAAATTCTATGAAAGTGTATCTCAAAAGACCTATCGAGATTGGGAAACCATA
AACACAGCTCTTGAGATTCATTACAATAATATTCTTCCTGGTAACGGGAAAAGTAAAGCCGATAAAGTGA
AGAAGGCCGTCAAAAACGACCTGCAGAAGAGCATAACGGAAATCAATGAATTGGTGTCTAACTACAAGCT
GTGCTCAGATGACAACATAAAAGCTGAGACATATATCCATGAGATCAGCCACATACTGAATAACTTTGAG
GCGCAAGAGCTGAAATATAATCCTGAGATCCACCTTGTAGAGTCTGAACTCAAGGCTTCCGAACTGAAAA
ATGTACTTGACGTAATCATGAATGCTTTTCACTGGTGTAGTGTATTCATGACTGAGGAACTGGTTGATAA
GGATAATAATTTTTATGCGGAACTTGAAGAAATATACGATGAGATTTATCCCGTTATCTCACTCTATAAT
TTGGTCCGAAATTATGTAACTCAAAAACCATACTCCACAAAGAAAATCAAGCTCAATTTCGGTATCCCGA
CCTTGGCTGACGGATGGTCTAAAAGCAAGGAGTACTCCAATAACGCGATAATCTTGATGCGAGATAATCT
TTACTATCTCGGAATTTTTAATGCTAAAAATAAGCCCGATAAAAAGATTATTGAAGGAAACACATCTGAG
AACAAAGGCGATTATAAAAAGATGATTTATAATTTGCTCCCTGGACCAAACAAAATGATCCCTAAAGTTT
TCCTCAGTTCCAAGACCGGGGTTGAGACGTACAAGCCTAGTGCATATATCTTGGAAGGTTATAAGCAAAA
CAAGCACATCAAAAGTTCTAAGGACTTTGACATCACTTTTTGTCATGATTTGATTGACTATTTTAAAAAC
TGTATTGCAATTCACCCAGAGTGGAAGAATTTTGGATTTGACTTCTCAGACACGTCTACCTATGAAGATA
TATCAGGATTTTATCGCGAGGTTGAGCTCCAGGGTTACAAGATTGATTGGACTTATATCAGCGAGAAGGA
TATTGATCTTTTGCAGGAAAAAGGCCAACTTTATTTGTTCCAAATCTACAACAAGGACTTTTCTAAGAAA
TCAACTGGCAACGATAACCTTCATACTATGTACCTCAAAAATCTCTTTTCCGAAGAGAATCTTAAGGATA
TCGTGCTCAAGCTGAACGGTGAGGCAGAGATATTTTTCCGAAAGAGTTCTATCAAAAACCCAATTATCCA
CAAAAAAGGCAGCATCCTGGTTAACAGGACGTACGAGGCCGAAGAGAAAGATCAGTTCGGCAACATACAG
ATAGTGCGGAAGAATATACCAGAGAATATCTACCAAGAGCTTTATAAGTATTTTAATGATAAGTCAGACA
AAGAGCTTTCAGACGAGGCGGCGAAGTTGAAAAATGTAGTGGGACATCACGAAGCCGCCACAAACATCGT
GAAGGACTATCGGTATACCTATGATAAGTACTTCCTTCACATGCCAATCACGATCAATTTTAAAGCGAAT
AAGACCGGGTTCATAAATGACCGGATTCTGCAGTACATAGCAAAGGAGAAAGATCTTCATGTTATAGGCA
TTGATCGCGGCGAAAGAAACCTTATTTATGTCTCCGTTATAGACACATGTGGGAACATCGTTGAACAAAA
ATCCTTTAATATCGTTAATGGATACGACTATCAGATAAAGCTCAAACAACAGGAGGGGGCGCGCCAGATT
GCTCGTAAAGAATGGAAGGAAATAGGAAAAATAAAAGAAATCAAGGAGGGTTACCTGAGCCTTGTAATTC
ATGAAATCTCCAAAATGGTTATAAAGTACAACGCGATTATTGTCATGGAAGATTTGAGCTACGGTTTTAA
AAAAGGGAGGTTCAAGGTGGAGCGACAGGTGTACCAAAAGTTTGAAACGATGCTTATTAATAAACTCAAT
TACCTCGTGTTCAAGGATATAAGCATAACAGAAAATGGAGGGCTCCTTAAGGGATACCAGCTCACATACA
TACCGGACAAGCTTAAAAACGTGGGACACCAGTGCGGGTGTATATTTTACGTTCCTGCCGCGTATACATC
AAAGATAGACCCCACCACAGGGTTCGTGAATATCTTCAAGTTTAAGGACTTGACAGTCGATGCAAAACGT
GAGTTCATCAAGAAATTCGATTCAATCCGGTACGATTCAGAAAAGAATCTGTTCTGTTTTACGTTCGATT
ATAACAACTTTATTACGCAAAATACAGTGATGTCAAAGAGCTCATGGAGTGTCTACACATACGGGGTTAG
GATAAAGCGCAGGTTCGTTAACGGTCGGTTCTCAAACGAATCAGACACGATTGACATTACGAAGGATATG
GAAAAGACTCTGGAGATGACCGACATAAATTGGCGAGACGGCCACGACCTCCGACAAGATATCATTGACT
ACGAGATCGTCCAACACATTTTTGAAATCTTCCGGTTGACCGTCCAGATGCGAAACAGTCTTTCTGAATT
GGAAGACCGGGATTACGACAGATTGATCAGTCCTGTATTGAACGAAAACAACATATTCTATGATTCCGCC
AAAGCTGGCGATGCTTTGCCAAAAGACGCCGACGCGAATGGAGCATATTGTATCGCCCTTAAAGGCCTTT
ACGAAATCAAACAAATAACAGAGAACTGGAAAGAGGATGGGAAATTTAGCCGAGATAAGCTCAAGATCAG
CAACAAAGACTGGTTTGACTTTATTCAAAACAAACGGTACTTGCCGAAAAAGAAACGCAAAGTATAACCG
CGGATCTGGTTACCACTAAACCAGCCTCAAGAACACCCGAATGGAGTCTCTAAGCTACATAATACCAACT
TACACTTTACAAAATGTTGTCCCCCAAAATGTAGCCATTCGTATCTGCTCCTAAWAAAAARAAAGTTTCT
TCACATTCTAAAAAAAAAAAAAAAAAAAAAAAAAAAAACCCCCCCCCCCCCCCCTGCAGGGCCAAGTCGG
CCTCTAGAGGTACCCAATTCGCCCTATAGTGAGTCGTATTACAATTCACTGGCCGTCGTTTTACAACGTC
GTGACTGGGAAAACCCTGGCGTTACCCAACTTAATCGCCTTGCAGCACATCCCCCTTTCGCCAGCTGGCG
TAATAGCGAAGAGGCCCGCACCGATCGCCCTTCCCAACAGTTGCGCAGCCTGAATGGCGAATGGCAAATT
GTAAGCGTTAATATTTTGTTAAAATTCGCGTTAAATTTTTGTTAAATCAGCTCATTTTTTAACCAATAGG
CCGAAATCGGCAAAATCCCTTATAAATCAAAAGAATAGACCGAGATAGGGT
[37 nt withheld, positions 5582-5618]
AAAGAACGTGGACTCCAACGTCAAAGG
[49 nt withheld, positions 5646-5694]
T
[91 nt withheld, positions 5696-5786]
G
[124 nt withheld, positions 5788-5911]
CAGGTGGCACTTTTCGGGGAAATGTGCGCGGAACCCCTATTTGTTTATTTTTCTAAATACATTCAAATAT
GTATCTGCTCATGAGACAATAACCCTGATAAATGCTTCAATAATATTGAAAAAGGAAGAGTATGAGTATT
CAACATTTCCGTGTCGCCCTTATTCCCTTTTTTGCGGCATTTTGCCTTCCTGTTTTTGCTCACCCAGAAA
CGCTGGTGAAAGTAAAAGATGCTGAAGATCAGTTGGGTGCACGAGTGGGTTACATCGAACTGGATCTCAA
CAGCGGTAAGATCCTTGAGAGTTTTCGCCCCGAAGAACGTTTTCCAATGATGAGCACTTTTAAAGTTCTG
CTATGTGGCGCGGTATTATCCCGTATTGACGCCGGGCAAGAGCAACTCGGTCGCCGCATACACTATTCTC
AGAATGACTTGGTTGAGTACTCACCAGTCACAGAAAAGCATCTTACGGATGGCATGACAGTAAGAGAATT
ATGCAGTGCTGCCATAACCATGAGTGATAACACTGCGGCCAACTTACTTCTGACAACGATCGGAGGACCG
AAGGAGCTAACCGCTTTTTTGCACAACATGGGGGATCATGTAACTCGCCTTGATCGTTGGGAACCGGAGC
TGAATGAAGCCATACCAAACGACGAGCGTGACACCACGATGCCTGTAGCAATGGCAACAACGTTGCGCAA
ACTATTAACTGGCGAACTACTTACTCTAGCTTCCCGGCAACAATTAATAGACTGGATGGAGGCGGATAAA
GTTGCAGGACCACTTCTGCGCTCGGCCCTTCCGGCTGGCTGGTTTATTGCTGATAAATCTGGAGCCGGTG
AGCGTGGGTCTCGCGGTATCATTGCAGCACTGGGGCCAGATGGTAAGCCCTCCCGTATCGTAGTTATCTA
CACGACGGGGAGTCAGGCAACTATGGATGAACGAAATAGACAGATCGCTGAGATAGGTGCCTCACTGATT
AAGCATTGGTAACTGTCAGACCAAGTTTACTCATATATACTTTAGATTGATTTAAAACTTCATTTTTAAT
TTAAAAGGATCTAGGTGAAGATCCTTTTTGATAATC
Features (pLannotate 1.2.2; 13 found; start..end, strand, type, name):
     77..665     +  rep_origin     ori: high-copy-number ColE1/pMB1/pBR322/pUC origin of replication
    848..940     +  CDS            lacI (fragment): lac repressor; lacI; The lac repressor binds to the lac operator to inhibit transcription in E. coli. This inhibition can be relieved by adding lactose or isopropyl-β-D-thiogalactopyranoside (IPTG).
    953..974     +  protein_bind   CAP binding site: CAP binding activates transcription in the presence of cAMP. E. coli catabolite activator protein
    989..1019    +  promoter       lac promoter: promoter for the E. coli lac operon
   1027..1043    +  protein_bind   lac operator: The lac repressor binds to the lac operator to inhibit transcription in E. coli. This inhibition can be relieved by adding lactose or isopropyl-β-D-thiogalactopyranoside (IPTG). lac repressor encoded by lacI
   1088..1106    +  promoter       T3 promoter: promoter for bacteriophage T3 RNA polymerase
   1131..1173    +  5'UTR          Xenopus globin 5'-UTR: translational enhancer from the 5'-UTR of the major beta-globin gene of Xenopus laevis
   5059..5184    +  3'UTR          Xenopus globin 3'-UTR: 3'-UTR of the major beta-globin gene of Xenopus laevis
   5273..5291    -  promoter       T7 promoter: promoter for bacteriophage T7 RNA polymerase
   5294..5451    +  CDS            lacZα (fragment): LacZα fragment of β-galactosidase; lacZ fragment
   5483..5911    -  rep_origin     f1 ori (sequence partly withheld): f1 bacteriophage origin of replication; arrow indicates direction of (+) strand synthesis
   5938..6042    +  promoter       AmpR promoter: bla
   6043..6903    +  CDS            AmpR: β-lactamase; bla; confers resistance to ampicillin, carbenicillin, and related antibiotics
