[The description below was written by a language model from this plasmid's Addgene catalogue record and pLannotate feature annotations shown in this document.]
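Description:
pT3TS nErCas12an is a roughly 7 kb in vitro transcription plasmid built on the pT3TS backbone and used to produce mRNA encoding the CRISPR nuclease ErCas12a (also known as Mad7) from Eubacterium rectale. It is maintained in E. coli as a high-copy plasmid through a ColE1/pUC-type origin and is selected with ampicillin via the β-lactamase gene and its native promoter. The backbone also carries an f1 phage origin and cloning-vector remnants, including a lac promoter/operator with CAP binding site and fragments of lacI and lacZα, which play no evident role in the construct's intended use.

The payload is a 3.8 kb ErCas12a coding sequence, described by the depositor as zebrafish codon optimized and obtained as a synthetic gene block. It was inserted between NcoI and SacII sites, and an SV40 nuclear localization signal is fused at each end (hence the "n…n" in the name). The automated feature table does not annotate the nuclease or NLS sequences themselves, but it leaves an unannotated gap of matching size between the flanking untranslated regions. A T3 promoter lies upstream, followed by the Xenopus laevis β-globin 5′ UTR, which acts as a translational enhancer, while the β-globin 3′ UTR lies downstream of the insert. T3 RNA polymerase run-off transcription therefore yields a message framed by globin UTRs, an arrangement commonly used to support expression of injected synthetic mRNA. A T7 promoter sits beyond the 3′ UTR in the opposite orientation. The resulting mRNA provides nuclear-targeted ErCas12a for genome editing, and the associated publication applies this nuclease in zebrafish and human cells. No guide RNA cassette is recorded, so one would need to be supplied separately.
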