Addgene plasmid #132642: pT3TS nErCas12an
Purpose: Used for in vitro transcription of dual NLS ErCas12a mRNA
Depositing lab: Stephen Ekker. Depositing organization: Mayo Foundation for Medical Education and Research. Publication: Expanding the CRISPR Toolbox with ErCas12a in Zebrafish and Human Cells. Wierson WA, Simone BW, WareJoncas Z, Mann C, Welker JM, Kar B, Emch MJ, Friedberg I, Gendron WAC, Barry MA, Clark KJ, Dobbs DL, McGrail MA, Ekker SC, Essner JJ. CRISPR J. 2019 Dec;2(6):417-433. doi: 10.1089/crispr.2019.0026. Epub 2019 Nov 19. PubMed 31742435.
Backbone
  Vector backbone: pT3TS
  Backbone manufacturer: Stephen Ekker
  Backbone size w/o insert (bp): 3216
  Total vector size (bp): 6994
  Vector type: CRISPR ; In Vitro transcription
Growth in bacteria
  Bacterial resistance: Ampicillin, 100 μg/mL
  Growth temperature: 37°C
  Growth strain: DH5alpha
  Copy number: High Copy
Gene/Insert
  Gene/Insert name: ErCas12a (alt name: Mad7)
  Species: Eubacterium rectale
  Insert size (bp): 3843
  Promoter: T3
  Tag / fusion protein: SV40 NLS (N terminal on insert); SV40 NLS (C terminal on insert)
  Cloning method: Restriction Enzyme; 5′ cloning site NcoI (not destroyed); 3′ cloning site SacII (not destroyed)
  Sequencing primers: 5′ aattaaccctcactaaagg; 3′ taatacgactcactatagg
Resource information
  A portion of this plasmid was derived from a plasmid made by: This gene was ordered as a GeneBlock from Jeff Essner's laboratory
Terms and licenses: Academic/Nonprofit Terms; Industry Terms: Not Available to Industry
Depositor comments: Original gene sequence was obtained from Inscripta and zebrafish codon optimized and ordered as a gene block.
How to cite: pT3TS nErCas12an was a gift from Stephen Ekker (Addgene plasmid # 132642 ; http://n2t.net/addgene:132642 ; RRID:Addgene_132642)
